>Addgene plasmid #156957 | pD649-HAsp-TEK-Fc(DAPA)-AviTag-6xHis | addgene full sequence | sequence record 382014 | Addgene NGS Result
TTTCAATATTATTGAAGCATTTATCAGGGTTATTGTCTCATGAGCGGATACATATTTGAATGTATTTAGA
AAAATAAACAAATAGGGGTCAGTGTTACAACCAATTAACCAATTCTGAACATTATCGCGAGCCCATTTAT
ACCTGAATATGGCTCATAACACCCCTTGCTCATGACCAAAATCCCTTAACGTGAGTTACGCGCGCGTCGT
TCCACTGAGCGTCAGACCCCGTAGAAAAGATCAAAGGATCTTCTTGAGATCCTTTTTTTCTGCGCGTAAT
CTGCTGCTTGCAAACAAAAAAACCACCGCTACCAGCGGTGGTTTGTTTGCCGGATCAAGAGCTACCAACT
CTTTTTCCGAAGGTAACTGGCTTCAGCAGAGCGCAGATACCAAATACTGTTCTTCTAGTGTAGCCGTAGT
TAGCCCACCACTTCAAGAACTCTGTAGCACCGCCTACATACCTCGCTCTGCTAATCCTGTTACCAGTGGC
TGCTGCCAGTGGCGATAAGTCGTGTCTTACCGGGTTGGACTCAAGACGATAGTTACCGGATAAGGCGCAG
CGGTCGGGCTGAACGGGGGGTTCGTGCACACAGCCCAGCTTGGAGCGAACGACCTACACCGAACTGAGAT
ACCTACAGCGTGAGCTATGAGAAAGCGCCACGCTTCCCGAAGGGAGAAAGGCGGACAGGTATCCGGTAAG
CGGCAGGGTCGGAACAGGAGAGCGCACGAGGGAGCTTCCAGGGGGAAACGCCTGGTATCTTTATAGTCCT
GTCGGGTTTCGCCACCTCTGACTTGAGCGTCGATTTTTGTGATGCTCGTCAGGGGGGCGGAGCCTATGGA
AAAACGCCAGCAACGCGGCCTTTTTACGGTTCCTGGCCTTTTGCTGGCCTTTTGCTCACATGTTCTTTCC
TGCGTTATCCCCTGATTCTGTGGATAACCGTATTACCGCCTTTGAGTGAGCTGATACCGCTCGCCGCAGC
CGAACGACCGAGCGCAGCGAGTCAGTGAGCGAGGAAGCGGAAGGCGAGAGTAGGGAACTGCCAGGCATCA
AACTAAGCAGAAGGCCCCTGACGGATGGCCTTTTTGCGTTTCTACAAACTCTTTCTGTGTTGTAAAACGA
CGGCCAGTCTTAAGCTCGGGCCCCCTGGGCGGTTCTGATAACGAGTAATCGTTAATCCGCAAATAACGTA
AAAACCCGCTTCGGCGGGTTTTTTTATGGGGGGAGTTTAGGGAAAGAGCATTTGTCAGAATATTTAAGGG
CGCCTGTCACTTTGCTTGATATATGAGAATTATTTAACCTTATAAATGAGAAAAAAGCAACGCACTTTAA
ATAAGATACGTTGCTTTTTCGATTGATGAACACCTATAATTAAACTATTCATCTATTATTTATGATTTTT
TGTATATACAATATTTCTAGTTTGTTAAAGAGAATTAAGAAAATAAATCTCGAAAATAATAAAGGGAAAA
TCAGTTTTTGATATCAAAATTATACATGTCAACGATAATACAAAATATAATACAAACTATAAGATGTTAT
CAGTATTTATTATCATTTAGAATAAATTTTGTGTCGCCCTTAATTGTGAGCGGATAACAATTACGAGCTT
CATGCACAGTGGCGTTGACTCAATATTGGCCATTAGCCATATTATTCATTGGTTATATAGCATAAATCAA
TATTGGCTATTGGCCATTGCATACGTTGTATCTATATCATAATATGTACATTTATATTGGCTCATGTCCA
ATATGACCGCCATGTTGGCATTGATTATTGACTAGTTATTAATAGTAATCAATTACGGGGTCATTAGTTC
ATAGCCCATATATGGAGTTCCGCGTTACATAACTTACGGTAAATGGCCCGCCTGGCTGACCGCCCAACGA
CCCCCGCCCATTGACGTCAATAATGACGTATGTTCCCATAGTAACGCCAATAGGGACTTTCCATTGACGT
CAATGGGTGGAGTATTTACGGTAAACTGCCCACTTGGCAGTACATCAAGTGTATCATATGCCAAGTACGC
CCCCTATTGACGTCAATGACGGTAAATGGCCCGCCTGGCATTATGCCCAGTACATGACCTTATGGGACTT
TCCTACTTGGCAGTACATCTACGTATTAGTCATCGCTATTACCATGGTGATGCGGTTTTGGCAGTACATC
AATGGGCGTGGATAGCGGTTTGACTCACGGGGATTTCCAAGTCTCCACCCCATTGACGTCAATGGGAGTT
TGTTTTGGCACCAAAATCAACGGGACTTTCCAAAATGTCGTAACAACTCCGCCCCATTGACGCAAATGGG
CGGTAGGCGTGTACGGTGGGAGGTCTATATAAGCAGAGCTCGTTTAGTGAACCGTCAGATCGCCTGGAGA
CGCCATCCACGCTGTTTTGACCTCCATAGAAGACACCGGGACCGATCCAGCCTCCGCGGCCGGGAACGGT
GCATTGGAACGCGGATTCCCCGTGCCAAGAGTGACGTAAGTACCGCCTATAGAGTCTATAGGCCCACCCC
CTTGGCTTCGTTAGAACGCGGCTACAATTAATACATAACCTTATGTATCATACACATACGATTTAGGTGA
CACTATAGAATAACATCCACTTTGCCTTTCTCTCCACAGGTGTCCACTCCCAGGTCCAACTGCACCTCGG
TTCTATCGAAAACGCGCCTGCTAGCGCCACCATGAAGACCATCATTGCCCTGAGCTACATCTTCTGCCTG
GTGTTCGCTGCGGCCGCCGCAATGGACCTGATCCTGATCAATAGCCTGCCTCTGGTGTCCGACGCCGAGA
CATCTCTGACATGTATTGCCTCTGGATGGCGGCCTCACGAGCCTATCACCATCGGAAGAGATTTCGAGGC
CCTGATGAACCAGCATCAGGACCCTCTGGAAGTGACCCAGGACGTGACCAGAGAGTGGGCCAAGAAAGTC
GTGTGGAAGAGAGAGAAGGCCAGCAAGATCAACGGCGCCTACTTTTGCGAGGGCAGAGTGCGGGGAGAAG
CCATCAGAATCCGGACCATGAAGATGCGGCAGCAGGCCTCTTTTCTGCCCGCCACACTGACCATGACCGT
GGACAAGGGCGACAACGTGAACATCAGCTTCAAGAAGGTGCTGATCAAAGAAGAGGACGCCGTCATCTAC
AAGAACGGCAGCTTCATCCACAGCGTGCCCAGACACGAAGTGCCCGACATCCTGGAAGTGCATCTGCCTC
ATGCTCAGCCTCAGGATGCTGGCGTGTACTCCGCCAGATATATCGGAGGCAACCTGTTCACCAGCGCCTT
CACAAGACTGATCGTGCGGAGATGCGAGGCCCAGAAATGGGGCCCTGAGTGCAATCACCTGTGCACCGCC
TGTATGAACAACGGCGTGTGTCACGAGGATACCGGCGAGTGTATCTGCCCTCCTGGCTTTATGGGCAGAA
CCTGCGAGAAGGCCTGCGAGCTGCACACCTTCGGCAGGACCTGTAAAGAGAGATGTAGCGGCCAAGAGGG
CTGCAAGAGCTACGTGTTCTGCCTGCCTGATCCTTACGGCTGTAGCTGTGCCACAGGATGGAAGGGCCTG
CAGTGCAATGAAGCCTGCCATCCAGGCTTCTACGGCCCCGATTGCAAGCTGAGATGCTCCTGCAACAATG
GCGAGATGTGCGACAGATTCCAGGGCTGTCTGTGTTCTCCTGGCTGGCAGGGACTGCAGTGTGAAAGAGA
AGGCATCCAGCGGATGACCCCTAAGATCGTGGATCTGCCCGATCACATCGAAGTGAACAGCGGCAAGTTC
AACCCCATCTGCAAAGCCAGTGGCTGGCCCCTGCCTACCAATGAGGAAATGACCCTGGTCAAGCCCGATG
GCACAGTGCTGCACCCCAAGGACTTCAACCACACCGATCACTTCAGCGTGGCCATCTTCACCATCCACAG
AATCCTGCCTCCAGACTCTGGCGTGTGGGTCTGCTCTGTGAATACCGTGGCCGGCATGGTGGAAAAGCCC
TTCAACATCAGCGTGAAAGTGCTGCCCAAGCCTCTGAACGCCCCTAACGTGATCGACACCGGCCACAACT
TCGCCGTGATCAATATCAGCAGCGAGCCCTACTTTGGCGACGGCCCCATCAAGAGCAAGAAGCTGCTGTA
CAAGCCCGTGAACCACTACGAGGCCTGGCAGCACATCCAAGTGACCAACGAGATCGTGACCCTGAACTAC
CTGGAACCTCGGACCGAGTACGAACTGTGCGTGCAGCTTGTTAGAAGAGGCGAAGGCGGCGAAGGACACC
CTGGACCTGTCAGAAGATTCACCACAGCCTCTATCGGCCTGCCACCTCCTAGAGGACTGAACCTGCTGCC
TAAGAGCCAGACAACCCTGAACCTGACATGGCAGCCTATCTTCCCTAGCAGCGAGGACGATTTCTACGTG
GAAGTGGAACGGCGGAGCGTGCAGAAGTCCGACCAGCAGAATATCAAGGTGCCCGGCAATCTGACCAGCG
TGCTGCTGAACAATCTGCACCCTCGGGAACAGTATGTCGTGCGGGCCAGAGTGAACACAAAAGCCCAAGG
CGAGTGGTCCGAGGATCTGACAGCTTGGACCCTGAGCGATATTCTCCCACCTCAGCCTGAGAACATCAAG
ATCAGCAACATCACCCACAGCAGCGCCGTGATTAGCTGGACAATCCTGGACGGCTACAGCATCAGCTCCA
TCACCATCAGATACAAGGTGCAGGGCAAGAACGAGGACCAGCACGTGGACGTGAAGATCAAGAACGCCAC
CATCACACAGTACCAGCTGAAAGGCCTGGAACCAGAGACAGCCTACCAGGTGGACATCTTCGCCGAGAAC
AACATCGGCAGCAGCAACCCTGCCTTTAGCCACGAGCTGGTCACACTGCCTGAATCTCAGGCTCCTGCAG
ATCTCGGCGGAGGCAAGATGCTTCTTGGCGCGCCGGGCGGCGACAAGACCCACACCTGCCCCCCCTGCCC
AGCTCCAGAACTGCTGGGAGGGCCTTCCGTGTTCCTGTTCCCCCCCAAGCCCAAGGACACCCTGATGATC
AGCAGGACCCCCGAGGTGACCTGCGTGGTGGTGGCCGTGTCCCACGAGGACCCAGAGGTGAAGTTCAACT
GGTACGTGGACGGCGTGGAGGTGCACAACGCCAAGACCAAGCCCAGAGAGGAGCAGTACAACAGCACCTA
CAGGGTGGTGTCCGTGCTGACCGTGCTGCACCAGGACTGGCTGAACGGCAAAGAATACAAGTGCAAAGTC
TCCAACAAGGCCCTGGCTGCCCCAATCGAAAAGACAATCAGCAAGGCCAAGGGCCAGCCACGGGAGCCCC
AGGTGTACACCCTGCCCCCCAGCCGGGAGGAGATGACCAAGAACCAGGTGTCCCTGACCTGTCTGGTGAA
GGGCTTCTACCCCAGCGATATCGCCGTGGAGTGGGAGAGCAACGGCCAGCCCGAGAACAACTACAAGACC
ACCCCCCCAGTGCTGGACAGCGACGGCAGCTTCTTCCTGTACAGCAAGCTGACCGTGGACAAGTCCAGGT
GGCAGCAGGGCAACGTGTTCAGCTGCAGCGTGATGCACGAGGCCCTGCACAACCACTACACCCAGAAGTC
CCTGAGCCTGAGCCCCGGCGGCAGCGGTCTTAATGATATTTTCGAGGCTCAGAAGATTGAGTGGCATGAA
CACCACCACCATCACCACTAAGGCCGGCCTGTAGTCACTGGCACAACGCGTTACCCGGTAAGCCAATCGG
GTATACACGGTCGTCATACTGCAGACAGGGTTCTTCTACTTTGCAAGATAGTCTTGAGTAGTAAAATAAA
TAGATAGAGAAAATCAGCCTCGACTGTGCCTTCTAGTTGCCAGCCATCTGTTGTTTGCCCCTCCCCCGTG
CCTTCCTTGACCCTGGAAGGTGCCACTCCCACTGTCCTTTCCTAATAAAATGAGGAAATTGCATCACAAC
ACTCAACCCTATCTCGGTCTATTCTTTTGATTTATAAGGGATTTTGCCGATTTCGGCCTATTGGTTAAAA
AATGAGCTGATTTAACAAAAATTTAACGCGAATTAATTCTGTGGAATGTGTGTCAGTTAGGGTGTGGAAA
GTCCCCAGGCTCCCCAGCAGGCAGAAGTATGCAAAGCATGCATCTCAATTAGTCAGCAACCAGGTGTGGA
AAGTCCCCAGGCTCCCCAGCAGGCAGAAGTATGCAAAGCATGCATCTCAATTAGTCAGCAACCATAGTCC
CGCCCCTAACTCCGCCCATCCCGCCCCTAACTCCGCCCAGTTCCGCCCATTCTCCGCCCCATGGCTGACT
AATTTTTTTTATTTATGCAGAGGCCGAGGCCGCCTCTGCCTCTGAGCTATTCCAGAAGTAGTGAGGAGGC
TTTTTTGGAGGCCTAGGCTTTTGCAAAAAGCTCCCGGGAGCTTGTATATCCATTTTCGGATCTGATCAGC
ACGTGTTGACAATTAATCATCGGCATAGTATATCGGCATAGTATAATACGACAAGGTGAGGAACTAAACC
ATGACCGAGTACAAGCCCACGGTGCGCCTCGCCACCCGCGACGACGTCCCCAGGGCCGTACGCACCCTCG
CCGCCGCGTTCGCCGACTACCCCGCCACGCGCCACACCGTCGATCCGGACCGCCACATCGAGCGGGTCAC
CGAGCTGCAAGAACTCTTCCTCACGCGCGTCGGGCTCGACATCGGCAAGGTGTGGGTCGCGGACGACGGC
GCCGCGGTGGCGGTCTGGACCACGCCGGAGAGCGTCGAAGCGGGGGCGGTGTTCGCCGAGATCGGCCCGC
GCATGGCCGAGTTGAGCGGTTCCCGGCTGGCCGCGCAGCAACAGATGGAAGGCCTCCTGGCGCCGCACCG
GCCCAAGGAGCCCGCGTGGTTCCTGGCCACCGTCGGCGTCTCGCCCGACCACCAGGGCAAGGGTCTGGGC
AGCGCCGTCGTGCTCCCCGGAGTGGAGGCGGCCGAGCGCGCCGGGGTGCCCGCCTTCCTGGAGACATCCG
CGCCCCGCAACCTCCCCTTCTACGAGCGGCTCGGCTTCACCGTCACCGCCGACGTCGAGGTGCCCGAAGG
ACCGCGCACCTGGTGCATGACCCGCAAGCCCGGTGCCTGACACGTGCTACGAGATTTCGATTCCACCGCC
GCCTTCTATGAAAGGTTGGGCTTCGGAATCGTTTTCCGGGACGCCGGCTGGATGATCCTCCAGCGCGGGG
ATCTCATGCTGGAGTTCTTCGCCCACCCCAACTTGTTTATTGCAGCTTATAATGGTTACAAATAAAGCAA
TAGCATCACAAATTTCACAAATAAAGCATTTTTTTCACTGCATTCTAGTTGTGGTTTGTCCAAACTCATC
AATGTATCTTATCATGTCTGTATACCGTCGACCTCTAGCTAGAGCTTGGCGTAATCATGGTCATTACCAA
TGCTTAATCAGTGAGGCACCTATCTCAGCGATCTGTCTATTTCGTTCATCCATAGTTGCCTGACTCCCCG
TCGTGTAGATAACTACGATACGGGAGGGCTTACCATCTGGCCCCAGCGCTGCGATGATACCGCGAGAACC
ACGCTCACCGGCTCCGGATTTATCAGCAATAAACCAGCCAGCCGGAAGGGCCGAGCGCAGAAGTGGTCCT
GCAACTTTATCCGCCTCCATCCAGTCTATTAATTGTTGCCGGGAAGCTAGAGTAAGTAGTTCGCCAGTTA
ATAGTTTGCGCAACGTTGTTGCCATCGCTACAGGCATCGTGGTGTCACGCTCGTCGTTTGGTATGGCTTC
ATTCAGCTCCGGTTCCCAACGATCAAGGCGAGTTACATGATCCCCCATGTTGTGCAAAAAAGCGGTTAGC
TCCTTCGGTCCTCCGATCGTTGTCAGAAGTAAGTTGGCCGCAGTGTTATCACTCATGGTTATGGCAGCAC
TGCATAATTCTCTTACTGTCATGCCATCCGTAAGATGCTTTTCTGTGACTGGTGAGTACTCAACCAAGTC
ATTCTGAGAATAGTGTATGCGGCGACCGAGTTGCTCTTGCCCGGCGTCAATACGGGATAATACCGCGCCA
CATAGCAGAACTTTAAAAGTGCTCATCATTGGAAAACGTTCTTCGGGGCGAAAACTCTCAAGGATCTTAC
CGCTGTTGAGATCCAGTTCGATGTAACCCACTCGTGCACCCAACTGATCTTCAGCATCTTTTACTTTCAC
CAGCGTTTCTGGGTGAGCAAAAACAGGAAGGCAAAATGCCGCAAAAAAGGGAATAAGGGCGACACGGAAA
TGTTGAATACTCATATTCTTCCTT
Features (pLannotate 1.2.2; 21 found; start..end, strand, type, name):
    119..143     -  CDS            KanR (fragment): aminoglycoside phosphotransferase; aph(3')-Ia; confers resistance to kanamycin
    254..842     +  rep_origin     ori: high-copy-number ColE1/pMB1/pBR322/pUC origin of replication
   1067..1084    +  terminator     rrnB T2 terminator (fragment): transcription terminator T2 from the E. coli rrnB gene
   1109..1128    -  CDS            lacZα (fragment): LacZα fragment of β-galactosidase; lacZ fragment
   1584..1600    +  protein_bind   lac operator: The lac repressor binds to the lac operator to inhibit transcription in E. coli. This inhibition can be relieved by adding lactose or isopropyl-β-D-thiogalactopyranoside (IPTG). lac repressor encoded by lacI
   1843..2146    +  enhancer       CMV enhancer: human cytomegalovirus immediate early enhancer
   2147..2350    +  promoter       CMV promoter: human cytomegalovirus (CMV) immediate early promoter
   2486..2529    +  intron         CMV intron (fragment): modified intron A from human cytomegalovirus
   2581..2599    +  promoter       SP6 promoter: promoter for bacteriophage SP6 RNA polymerase
   2603..2640    +  CDS            IgH signal sequence (fragment): signal sequence from the mouse immunoglobulin heavy chain variable region
   2749..4959    +  CDS            TEK (fragment): TIE2_HUMAN - Also known as TIE2, VMCM, VMCM1. Experimental evidence at protein level: Swiss-Prot protein existence level 1. Tyrosine-protein kinase that acts as cell-surface receptor for ANGPT1, ANGPT2 and ANGPT4 and regulates angiogenesis, endothelial cell survival, proliferation, migration, adhesion and cell spreading, reorganization of the actin cytoskeleton, but also maintenance of vascular quiescence. Has anti-inflammatory effects by preventing the leakage of proinflammatory plasma proteins and leukocytes from blood vessels. Required for normal angiogenesis and heart development during em
   4942..5619    +  CDS            IGHG1 (fragment): IGHG1_HUMAN - Experimental evidence at protein level: Swiss-Prot protein existence level 1. Constant region of immunoglobulin heavy chains. Immunoglobulins, also known as antibodies, are membrane-bound or secreted glycoproteins produced by B lymphocytes. In the recognition phase of humoral immunity, the membrane-bound immunoglobulins serve as receptors which, upon binding of a specific antigen, trigger the clonal expansion and differentiation of B lymphocytes into immunoglobulins- secreting plasma cells. Secreted immunoglobulins mediate the effector phase of humoral immunity, which results in
   5834..5945    +  polyA_signal   bGH poly(A) signal: bovine growth hormone polyadenylation signal
   5946..6054    +  rep_origin     f1 ori (fragment): f1 bacteriophage origin of replication; arrow indicates direction of (+) strand synthesis
   6068..6397    +  promoter       SV40 promoter: SV40 enhancer and early promoter
   6445..6492    +  promoter       EM7 promoter: synthetic bacterial promoter&nbsp
   6511..7110    +  CDS            PuroR (fragment): puromycin N-acetyltransferase; pac from Streptomyces; confers resistance to puromycin
   7120..7245    +  CDS            ble (fragment): BLE_KLEPN - Experimental evidence at protein level: Swiss-Prot protein existence level 1. Binding protein with a strong affinity to the bleomycin family of antibiotics. Binds to CL990; an antimitotic-antibiotic compound. From Klebsiella pneumoniae.
   7240..7361    +  polyA_signal   SV40 poly(A) signal: SV40 polyadenylation signal
   7414..8274    -  CDS            AmpR: β-lactamase; bla; confers resistance to ampicillin, carbenicillin, and related antibiotics
   8277..89      -  promoter       AmpR promoter (fragment) (across the origin): bla
