[The description below was written by a language model from this plasmid's Addgene catalogue record and pLannotate feature annotations shown in this document.]
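Description:
pD649-HAsp-TEK-Fc(DAPA)-AviTag-6xHis is a mammalian expression plasmid built on the pD649 backbone for producing the extracellular domain of human TEK (TIE2), the endothelial receptor tyrosine kinase for angiopoietins, as a secreted Fc fusion protein. It is maintained in E. coli as a high-copy plasmid through a ColE1/pUC-type origin and is selected with ampicillin via a complete β-lactamase gene. The full sequenced record is about 8.3 kb, consistent with the stated backbone and a roughly 2.2 kb insert.

Expression is driven by the human CMV immediate-early enhancer and promoter, followed by a fragment of CMV intron A and an SP6 promoter that also serves as a sequencing primer site. The open reading frame begins with a signal peptide: the name indicates an HA-type signal peptide (HAsp), although the automated annotation matches this short stretch to part of a mouse IgH signal sequence. Next comes the TEK ectodomain, cloned between retained NotI and AscI sites. This is fused in frame to a human IgG1 Fc carrying the D265A and P329A (DAPA) substitutions, which are generally used to reduce Fc effector binding. An AviTag for site-specific biotinylation by BirA and a 6xHis tag for metal-affinity purification follow according to the catalogue entry, though they are not annotated in the feature table. A bGH polyadenylation signal ends the transcript.

Downstream, an SV40 promoter/EM7 cassette with a puromycin resistance gene and SV40 poly(A) could allow selection in mammalian cells. The plasmid belongs to a collection made for screening interactions among human cell-surface proteins. The depositor notes that some members may carry an IS4-like transposase upstream of the CMV promoter, but none is annotated here.
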