Addgene plasmid #156957: pD649-HAsp-TEK-Fc(DAPA)-AviTag-6xHis
Purpose: Mammalian expression of cell-surface protein extracellular domain fused to Fc(DAPA)-Avi-6xHis. Protein is secreted from cells.
Depositing lab: Chris Garcia. Depositing organization: Stanford University. Publication: A Human IgSF Cell-Surface Interactome Reveals a Complex Network of Protein-Protein Interactions. Wojtowicz WM, Vielmetter J, Fernandes RA, Siepe DH, Eastman CL, Chisholm GB, Cox S, Klock H, Anderson PW, Rue SM, Miller JJ, Glaser SM, Bragstad ML, Vance J, Lam AW, Lesley SA, Zinn K, Garcia KC. Cell. 2020 Aug 20;182(4):1027-1043.e17. doi: 10.1016/j.cell.2020.07.025. PubMed 32822567.
Backbone
  Vector backbone: pD649
  Backbone size w/o insert (bp): 6106
  Vector type: Mammalian Expression
Growth in bacteria
  Bacterial resistance: Ampicillin, 100 μg/mL
  Growth temperature: 37°C
  Growth strain: DH5alpha
  Copy number: High Copy
Gene/Insert
  Gene/Insert name: TEK (alt name: TIE2)
  Species: H. sapiens (human)
  Insert size (bp): 2178
  Mutation: Fc region of human IgG contains D265A and P329A mutations (DAPA)
  Entrez Gene: TEK (a.k.a. CD202B, GLC3E, TIE-2, TIE2, VMCM, VMCM1)
  Promoter: CMV/SP6
  Tag / fusion protein: Fc(DAPA)-AviTag-6xHis (C terminal on backbone)
  Cloning method: Restriction Enzyme; 5′ cloning site GCGGCCGC (not destroyed); 3′ cloning site GGCGCGCC (not destroyed)
  Sequencing primers: 5′ ATTTAGGTGACACTATAG; 3′ CACGTACCAGTTGAACTTCACC
Resource information
  A portion of this plasmid was derived from a plasmid made by: synthesis by ThermoFisher
Terms and licenses: Academic/Nonprofit Terms; Industry Terms: Not Available to Industry
Depositor comments: Some plasmids in this collection may have an IS4-like element ISVsa5 family transposase upstream of the CMV promoter.
How to cite: pD649-HAsp-TEK-Fc(DAPA)-AviTag-6xHis was a gift from Chris Garcia (Addgene plasmid # 156957 ; http://n2t.net/addgene:156957 ; RRID:Addgene_156957)
