>Addgene plasmid #156957 | pD649-HAsp-TEK-Fc(DAPA)-AviTag-6xHis | depositor partial sequence | sequence record 303024 | insert (extracellular domain)
GCAATGGACCTGATCCTGATCAATAGCCTGCCTCTGGTGTCCGACGCCGAGACATCTCTGACATGTATTG
CCTCTGGATGGCGGCCTCACGAGCCTATCACCATCGGAAGAGATTTCGAGGCCCTGATGAACCAGCATCA
GGACCCTCTGGAAGTGACCCAGGACGTGACCAGAGAGTGGGCCAAGAAAGTCGTGTGGAAGAGAGAGAAG
GCCAGCAAGATCAACGGCGCCTACTTTTGCGAGGGCAGAGTGCGGGGAGAAGCCATCAGAATCCGGACCA
TGAAGATGCGGCAGCAGGCCTCTTTTCTGCCCGCCACACTGACCATGACCGTGGACAAGGGCGACAACGT
GAACATCAGCTTCAAGAAGGTGCTGATCAAAGAAGAGGACGCCGTCATCTACAAGAACGGCAGCTTCATC
CACAGCGTGCCCAGACACGAAGTGCCCGACATCCTGGAAGTGCATCTGCCTCATGCTCAGCCTCAGGATG
CTGGCGTGTACTCCGCCAGATATATCGGAGGCAACCTGTTCACCAGCGCCTTCACAAGACTGATCGTGCG
GAGATGCGAGGCCCAGAAATGGGGCCCTGAGTGCAATCACCTGTGCACCGCCTGTATGAACAACGGCGTG
TGTCACGAGGATACCGGCGAGTGTATCTGCCCTCCTGGCTTTATGGGCAGAACCTGCGAGAAGGCCTGCG
AGCTGCACACCTTCGGCAGGACCTGTAAAGAGAGATGTAGCGGCCAAGAGGGCTGCAAGAGCTACGTGTT
CTGCCTGCCTGATCCTTACGGCTGTAGCTGTGCCACAGGATGGAAGGGCCTGCAGTGCAATGAAGCCTGC
CATCCAGGCTTCTACGGCCCCGATTGCAAGCTGAGATGCTCCTGCAACAATGGCGAGATGTGCGACAGAT
TCCAGGGCTGTCTGTGTTCTCCTGGCTGGCAGGGACTGCAGTGTGAAAGAGAAGGCATCCAGCGGATGAC
CCCTAAGATCGTGGATCTGCCCGATCACATCGAAGTGAACAGCGGCAAGTTCAACCCCATCTGCAAAGCC
AGTGGCTGGCCCCTGCCTACCAATGAGGAAATGACCCTGGTCAAGCCCGATGGCACAGTGCTGCACCCCA
AGGACTTCAACCACACCGATCACTTCAGCGTGGCCATCTTCACCATCCACAGAATCCTGCCTCCAGACTC
TGGCGTGTGGGTCTGCTCTGTGAATACCGTGGCCGGCATGGTGGAAAAGCCCTTCAACATCAGCGTGAAA
GTGCTGCCCAAGCCTCTGAACGCCCCTAACGTGATCGACACCGGCCACAACTTCGCCGTGATCAATATCA
GCAGCGAGCCCTACTTTGGCGACGGCCCCATCAAGAGCAAGAAGCTGCTGTACAAGCCCGTGAACCACTA
CGAGGCCTGGCAGCACATCCAAGTGACCAACGAGATCGTGACCCTGAACTACCTGGAACCTCGGACCGAG
TACGAACTGTGCGTGCAGCTTGTTAGAAGAGGCGAAGGCGGCGAAGGACACCCTGGACCTGTCAGAAGAT
TCACCACAGCCTCTATCGGCCTGCCACCTCCTAGAGGACTGAACCTGCTGCCTAAGAGCCAGACAACCCT
GAACCTGACATGGCAGCCTATCTTCCCTAGCAGCGAGGACGATTTCTACGTGGAAGTGGAACGGCGGAGC
GTGCAGAAGTCCGACCAGCAGAATATCAAGGTGCCCGGCAATCTGACCAGCGTGCTGCTGAACAATCTGC
ACCCTCGGGAACAGTATGTCGTGCGGGCCAGAGTGAACACAAAAGCCCAAGGCGAGTGGTCCGAGGATCT
GACAGCTTGGACCCTGAGCGATATTCTCCCACCTCAGCCTGAGAACATCAAGATCAGCAACATCACCCAC
AGCAGCGCCGTGATTAGCTGGACAATCCTGGACGGCTACAGCATCAGCTCCATCACCATCAGATACAAGG
TGCAGGGCAAGAACGAGGACCAGCACGTGGACGTGAAGATCAAGAACGCCACCATCACACAGTACCAGCT
GAAAGGCCTGGAACCAGAGACAGCCTACCAGGTGGACATCTTCGCCGAGAACAACATCGGCAGCAGCAAC
CCTGCCTTTAGCCACGAGCTGGTCACACTGCCTGAATCTCAGGCTCCTGCAGATCTCGGCGGAGGCAAGA
TGCTTCTT
